Addgene plasmid #66825: pDD284
Purpose: TagRFP-T^SEC^3xFlag vector with ccdB markers for cloning homology arms
Depositing lab: Bob Goldstein. Depositing organization: University of North Carolina at Chapel Hill. Publication: Streamlined Genome Engineering with a Self-Excising Drug Selection Cassette. Dickinson DJ, Pani AM, Heppert JK, Higgins CD, Goldstein B. Genetics. 2015 Jun 3. pii: genetics.115.178335. 10.1534/genetics.115.178335 PubMed 26044593.
Backbone
  Vector backbone: pUC19 (modified)
  Backbone size w/o insert (bp): 2600
  Total vector size (bp): 10500
  Modifications to backbone: Addition of ccdB markers to facilitate homology arm cloning
  Vector type: Worm Expression, Cre/Lox, CRISPR
  Selectable markers: Hygromycin
Growth in bacteria
  Bacterial resistance: Ampicillin, 100 μg/mL
  Growth temperature: 30°C
  Growth strain: NEB Turbo
  Copy number: High Copy
Gene/Insert
  Gene/Insert name: TagRFP-T-C1^SEC^3xFlag
  Species: C. elegans (nematode), Synthetic
  Insert size (bp): 6600
  Tag / fusion protein: C. elegans codon-optimized TagRFP-T; 3xFlag
  Cloning method: Gibson Cloning
  Sequencing primers: 5′ M13 Forward (tgtaaaacgacggccagt); 3′ M13 Reverse (caggaaacagctatgaccatg)
Terms and licenses: Academic/Nonprofit Terms; Industry Terms: Not Available to Industry
Depositor comments: THE DEPOSITING LAB NO LONGER USES THIS CONSTRUCT AND RECOMMENDS pDD286 (https://www.addgene.org/70684/) The full sequence for this plasmid can still be found by clicking the link next to "Addgene Sequences" and scrolling to the bottom of the page for "Full Addgene NGS sequence". IMPORTANT NOTE: The repeat regions in this plasmid make it susceptible to recombination. The depositing lab grows the plasmid at 30°C. You may also want to prep and digest multiple single colonies to verify that you have a clone that has not recombined.
How to cite: pDD284 was a gift from Bob Goldstein (Addgene plasmid # 66825 ; http://n2t.net/addgene:66825 ; RRID:Addgene_66825)
