[The description below was written by a language model from this plasmid's Addgene catalogue record.]
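Description:
pDD284 is a repair-template (homologous donor) vector for CRISPR/Cas9-mediated knock-in in C. elegans, built on a modified pUC19 backbone. It is a high-copy plasmid of about 10.5 kb, selected in bacteria with ampicillin. The backbone has been altered by adding ccdB counter-selection markers at the positions where homology arms are inserted. Because ccdB is toxic to standard E. coli strains, replacing these markers with gene-specific arms (the record lists Gibson assembly as the cloning method) enriches for correctly assembled clones.

The roughly 6.6 kb payload is TagRFP-T^SEC^3xFlag: a C. elegans codon-optimized TagRFP-T red fluorescent protein and a 3xFlag epitope tag, separated by a self-excising drug selection cassette (SEC). The record lists hygromycin as the selectable marker in worms and classes the vector as Cre/Lox. This fits the SEC concept, in which integrants are first identified by drug resistance and the cassette is then removed by Cre-mediated recombination, leaving a fluorescent protein plus epitope tag fused to the target gene. The record does not state the SEC's individual components, its promoters, or the arrangement of the lox sites, and no feature table is provided.

The construct is meant for tagging endogenous worm genes with TagRFP-T and 3xFlag. The depositor notes that repeat regions make the plasmid prone to recombination in bacteria, so clones should be checked for integrity. The depositing lab also states that it no longer uses this construct and recommends a successor, pDD286.
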