>Addgene plasmid #66825 | pDD284 | addgene partial sequence | sequence record 117424 | Hygro-F 5'-gacggcaatttcgatgatg-3'
CATCGTCCGATCCGGAGCCGGGACTGTCGGGCGTACACAAATCGCCCGCAGAAGCGCGGCCGTCTGGACC
GATGGCTGTGTAGAAGTACTCGCCGATAGTGGAAACCGACGCCCCAGCACTCGTCCGAGGGCAAAGGAAT
AGACCCAGCTTTCTTGTACAAAGTGGGTCCAATTACTCTTCAACATCCCTACATGCTCTTTCTCCCTGTG
CTCCCACCCCCTATTTTTGTTATTATCAAAAAACTTCTCTTAATTTCTTTGTTTTTTAGCTTCTTTTAAG
TCACCTCTAACAATGAAATTGTGTAGATTCAAAAATAGAATTAATTCGTAATAAAAAGTCGAAAAAAATT
GTGCTCCCTCCCCCCATTAATAATAATTCTATCCCAAAATCTACACAATGTTCTGTGTACACTTCTTATG
TTTTTTACTTCTGATAAATTTTTTTGAAACATCATAGAAAAAACCGCACACAAAATACCTTATCATATGT
TACGTTTCAGTTTATGACCGCAATTTTTAATAACTTCGTATAGCATACATTATACGAAGTTATTTTCAGG
GAGCCGGATCTGATTATAAAGACGATGACGATAAGCGTGACTACAAGGACGACGACGACAAGCGTGATTA
CAAGGATGACGATGACAAGAGACTAGTTCGACCTGCAGACTGGCTGTGTATAAGGGAGCCTGACATTTAT
ATTCCCCAGAACATCAGGTTAATGGCGTTTTTGATGTCATTTTCGCGGTGGCTGAGATCAGCCACTTCTT
CCCCGATAACGGAGACCGGCACACTGGCCATATCGGTGGTCATCATGCGCCAGCTTTCATCCCCGATATG
CACCACC
