>Addgene plasmid #66825 | pDD284 | addgene partial sequence | sequence record 130821 | M13-Rev 5'-CAGGAAACAGCTATGACC-3'
CGAGTGTAAAGAGGTATGCTATGAAGCAGCGTATTACAGTGACAGTTGACAGCGACAGCTATCAGTTGCT
CAAGGCATATATGATGTCAATATCTCCGGTTCGGTAAGCACAACCATGCAGAATGAAGCCCGTCGTCTGC
GTGCCGAACGCTGGAAAGCGGAAAATCAGGAAGGGATGGCTGAGGTCGCCCGGTTTATTGAAATGAACGG
CTCTTTTGCCGACGAGAACAGGGGCTGGTGAAATGCAGTTTAAGGTTTACACCTATAAAAGAGAGAGCCG
TTATCGTCTGTTTGTGGATGTACAGAGTGATATTATTGACACGCCCGGGCGACGGATGGTGATCCCCCTG
GCCAGTGCACGTCTGCTGTCAGATAAAGTCCCCCGTGAACTTTACCCGGTGGTGCATATCGGGGATGAAA
GCTGGCGCATGATGACCACCGATATGGCCAGTGTGCCGGTCTCCGTTATCGGGGAAGAAGTGGCTGATCT
CAGCCACCGCGAAAATGACATCAAAAACGCCATTAACCTGATGTTCTGGGGAATATAAATGTCAGGCTCC
CTTATACACAGCCAGTCTGCAGGTCGAACTAGTCTCTTGTCATCGTCATCCTTGTAATCACGCTTGTCGT
CGTCGTCCTTGTAGTCACGCTTATCGTCATCGTCTTTATAATCAGATCCGGCTCCCTGAAAATAACTTCG
TATAATGTATGCTATACGAAGTTATTAAAAATTGCGGTCATAAACTGAAACGTAACATATGATAAGGTAT
TTTGTGTGCGGTTTTTTCTATGATGTTTCAAAAAAATTTATCAG
