>Addgene plasmid #66825 | pDD284 | addgene partial sequence | sequence record 130825 | pDD-F1 5'-CAGACTTCTTCAAGCAATCCTTC-3'
CGAGGACGGAGGAGTCCTCACCGCCACCCAAGACACCTCCCTCCAAGACGGATGCCTCATCTACAACGTC
AAGGTAAGTTTAAACAGTTCGGTACTAACTAACCATACATATTTAAATTTTCAGATCCGTGGAGTCAACT
TCCCATCCAACGGACCAGTCATGCAAAAGAAGACCCTCGGATGGGAGGCCAACACCGAGATGCTCTACCC
AGCCGACGGAGGACTCGAGGGACGTACCGACATGGCCCTCAAGCTCGTCGGAGGAGGACACCTCATCTGC
AACTTCAAGACCACCTACCGTTCCAAGGTAAGTTTAAACATGATTTTACTAACTAACTAATCTGATTTAA
ATTTTCAGAAGCCAGCCAAGAACCTCAAGATGCCAGGAGTCTACTACGTCGACCACCGTCTCGAGCGTAT
CAAGGAGGCCGACAAGGAGACCTACGTCGAGCAACACGAGGTCGCCGTCGCCCGTTACTGCGACCTCCCA
TCCAAGCTCGGACACAAGCTCAACGGAATGGACGAGCTCTACAAGGAGAATCTGTACTTTCAATCCGGAA
AGGTAAGTTTAAAATAACTTCGTATAGCATACATTATACGAAGTTATTTTCAGGGAGAGCAAAAGCTTAT
CTCCGAGGAGGACCTCTAAGGATGATCGACGCCAACGTCGTTGAATTTTCAAATTTTAAATACTGAATAT
TTGTTTTTTTTCCTATTATTTATTTATTCTCTTTGTGTTTTTTTTCTTGCTTTCTAAAAAATTAATTCAA
TCCAAATCTAAACATTTTTTTTTCTCTTTCCGTCTCCCAATTCGTATTCCGCTCCTCTCATCTGAACACA
ATGTGCAAGTTTATTTATCTTCTCGC
