>Addgene plasmid #66825 | pDD284 | addgene partial sequence | sequence record 138474 | Full Addgene NGS sequence
CAGCTGGCACGACAGGTTTCCCGACTGGAAAGCGGGCAGTGAGCGCAACGCAATTAATGTGAGTTAGCTC
ACTCATTAGGCACCCCAGGCTTTACACTTTATGCTTCCGGCTCGTATGTTGTGTGGAATTGTGAGCGGAT
AACAATTTCACACAGGAAACAGCTATGACCATGTTATCGATTACCCGAAGTATGTCAAAAAGAGGTATGC
TATGAAGCAGCGTATTACAGTGACAGTTGACAGCGACAGCTATCAGTTGCTCAAGGCATATATGATGTCA
ATATCTCCGGTTCGGTAAGCACAACCATGCAGAATGAAGCCCGTCGTCTGCGTGCCGAACGCTGGAAAGC
GGAAAATCAGGAAGGGATGGCTGAGGTCGCCCGGTTTATTGAAATGAACGGCTCTTTTGCCGACGAGAAC
AGGGGCTGGTGAAATGCAGTTTAAGGTTTACACCTATAAAAGAGAGAGCCGTTATCGTCTGTTTGTGGAT
GTACAGAGTGATATTATTGACACGCCCGGGCGACGGATGGTGATCCCCCTGGCCAGTGCACGTCTGCTGT
CAGATAAAGTCCCCCGTGAACTTTACCCGGTGGTGCATATCGGGGATGAAAGCTGGCGCATGATGACCAC
CGATATGGCCAGTGTGCCGGTCTCCGTTATCGGGGAAGAAGTGGCTGATCTCAGCCACCGCGAAAATGAC
ATCAAAAACGCCATTAACCTGATGTTCTGGGGAATATAAATGTCAGGCTCCCTTATACACAGCCAGTCTG
CAGGTCGAACTAGTCTCTTGTCATCGTCATCCTTGTAATCACGCTTGTCGTCGTCGTCCTTGTAGTCACG
CTTATCGTCATCGTCTTTATAATCAGATCCGGCTCCCTGAAAATAACTTCGTATAATGTATGCTATACGA
AGTTATTAAAAATTGCGGTCATAAACTGAAACGTAACATATGATAAGGTATTTTGTGTGCGGTTTTTTCT
ATGATGTTTCAAAAAAATTTATCAGAAGTAAAAAACATAAGAAGTGTACACAGAACATTGTGTAGATTTT
GGGATAGAATTATTATTAATGGGGGGAGGGAGCACAATTTTTTTCGACTTTTTATTACGAATTAATTCTA
TTTTTGAATCTACACAATTTCATTGTTAGAGGTGACTTAAAAGAAGCTAAAAAACAAAGAAATTAAGAGA
AGTTTTTTGATAATAACAAAAATAGGGGGTGGGAGCACAGGGAGAAAGAGCATGTAGGGATGTTGAAGAG
TAATTGGACCCACTTTGTACAAGAAAGCTGGGTCTATTCCTTTGCCCTCGGACGAGTGCTGGGGCGTCGG
TTTCCACTATCGGCGAGTACTTCTACACAGCCATCGGTCCAGACGGCCGCGCTTCTGCGGGCGATTTGTG
TACGCCCGACAGTCCCGGCTCCGGATCGGACGATTGCGTCGCATCGACCCTGCGCCCAAGCTGCATCATC
GAAATTGCCGTCAACCAAGCTCTGATAGAGTTGGTCAAGACCAATGCGGAGCATATACGCCCGGAGCCGC
GGCGATCCTGCAAGCTCCGGATGCCTCCGCTCGAAGTAGCGCGTCTGCTGCTCCATACAAGCCAACCACG
GCCTCCAGAAGAAGATGTTGGCGACCTCGTATTGGGAATCCCCGAACATCGCCTCGCTCCAGTCAATGAC
CGCTGTTATGCGGCCATTGTCCGTCAGGACATTGTTGGAGCCGAAATCCGCGTGCACGAGGTGCCGGACT
TCGGGGCAGTCCTCGGCCCAAAGCATCAGCTCATCGAGAGCCTGCGCGACGGACGCACTGACGGTGTCGT
CCATCACAGTTTGCCAGTGATACACATGGGGATCAGCAATCGCGCATATGAAATCACGCCATGTAGTGTA
TTGACCGATTCCTTGCGGTCCGAATGGGCCGAACCCGCTCGTCTGGCTAAGATCGGCCGCAGCGATCGCA
TCCATGGCCTCCGCGACCGGCTGCAGAACAGCGGGCAGTTCGGTTTCAGGCAGGTCTTGCAACGTGACAC
CCTGTGCACGGCGGGAGATGCAATAGGTCAGGCTCTCGCTGAATTCCCCAATGTCAAGCACTTCCGGAAT
CGGGAGCGCGGCCGATGCAAAGTGCCGATAAACATAACGATCTTTGTAGAAACCATCGGCGCAGCTATTT
ACCCGCAGGACATATCCACGCCCTCCTACATCGAAGCTGAAAGCACGAGATTCTTCGCCCTCCGAGAGCT
GCATCAGGTCGGAGACGCTGTCGAACTTTTCGATCAGAAACTTCTCGACAGACGTCGCGGTGAGTTCAGG
CTTTTTCATGGAGCCTGCTTTTTTGTACAAACTTGCGGCACCGCCTGACATATTACCTTAAAATTCAAAA
ATTAATTTCAGATCAGTCATAACCAAGAAAACAAAATAAACGTTAGGACAGAAAATTCAAATTAATTAAA
AATTATGCTGAATAAGAAAATTACATGCAAAGCCTTATTTTCCTCATAGAAACAGTTGAATAACATATTT
TTTAATTGAAAACATAGCAAAATTCGTGGTAAAATTTGTCAAAACCTTGGAAAAAATCGAAAAAAGAACA
TTTCCCGATGCATTTTCCTATTTCTCGTTGCCGACAACGTATAAACGTTGAATACTCAGTCAACGAATTT
GGCTGCTGGCTTGGACTCTCGCACGGAAGAGACGCGTGTGTAGATTTACGACGAAAGCAAAAATGATCAC
CAAAAACGGAACGTTGAGCTGGACGGAAATAGTGGTAAAGTGACATGATTATAGTTTGAAGATTTCTAAT
TTCACAATTAGAGCAAATGTTGTTCGGTATTTATTTTCAACGGTATTTATACTATTTTCCACCTTTTTCT
AGAACATTCGAGCTGCTTGTTGCAAAAGGAGGGCGACTCACATTCGGTACATGGAAAAGTAGTGTACACA
ATAAAGAGACCCAGATACATTTTCCGTCTGCGTCTCTTTGCACCCACCGGGAGTATTTTCAAACGAATGC
ATCTAGGACCTTCTAGAACATTCTGTAAGGCTGCAGAATGCGGGTATATAAGGAAAGCGGGCTCAGAGGA
AGCCAACACGCTTTGTTCTAGTGCATCTAAAAAACTTCGAAAATATGTCAAATCTTCTCACTGTTCATCA
AAATCTTCCAGCACTTCCAGTTGACGCGACAAGTGATGAAGTTCGCAAGAACCTCATGGATATGTTCCGT
GACAGACAAGCCTTCTCCGAGCACACCTGGAAGATGCTTCTCTCAGTGTGCCGTTCTTGGGCTGCCTGGT
GCAAGCTTAACAACCGCAAGTGGTTCCCAGCCGAGCCAGAAGACGTTCGTGACTACTTGCTCTACCTCCA
AGCTCGTGGATTGGCGGTGAAGACGATCCAACAACATCTCGGACAGCTCAATATGCTCCATCGCCGATCT
GGACTTCCACGCCCATCAGATTCTAATGCCGTATCTCTCGTAATGAGACGTATCCGCAAGGAAAATGTTG
ATGCTGGAGAGAGAGCCAAGCAAGCCCTCGCCTTCGAAAGGTAAGTTTAAATATTAATGTATTCAATCCT
AAGACTTGACGAAATTTTCAGAACCGACTTCGATCAGGTCCGTTCTCTTATGGAAAATTCCGATCGTTGC
CAGGACATCCGAAACCTCGCCTTCCTCGGAATTGCTTACAACACACTTCTCCGTATCGCCGAAATTGCCC
GCATTCGCGTCAAGGATATTAGTCGCACAGACGGAGGAAGAATGCTCATCCACATCGGACGTACAAAAAC
GCTGGTCTCGACTGCCGGAGTCGAAAAAGCGCTCTCCCTTGGAGTTACCAAGCTCGTTGAGCGCTGGATT
TCGGTTTCCGGAGTCGCCGATGATCCAAACAACTACCTGTTCTGTCGTGTTCGCAAGAACGGAGTTGCTG
CCCCGAGTGCAACATCACAACTCTCGACTCGAGCTCTTGAAGGTAAGTTTAAACAACATATTAGCTAAGA
ATAAGCTGAAAATAAATTTTCAGGAATCTTCGAAGCTACCCACCGTCTCATCTACGGAGCCAAGGATGAT
TCCGGACAACGTTACTTGGCTTGGTCTGGACATTCCGCCCGTGTCGGAGCTGCCCGTGACATGGCTCGCG
CTGGAGTTTCCATCCCAGAGATTATGCAAGCCGGAGGTTGGACCAACGTCAACATTGTGATGAACTATAT
TAGAAACTTGGATTCTGAAACTGGCGCCATGGTTCGTCTTCTCGAAGACGGTGATTAAGATAAATGCAAA
ATCCTTTCAAGCATTCCCTTCTTCTCTATCACTCTTCTTTCTTTTTGTCAAAAAATTCTCTCGCTAATTT
ATTTGCTTTTTTAATGTTATTATTTTATGACTTTTTATAGTCACTGAAAAGTTTGCATCTGAGTGAAGTG
AATGCTATCAAAATGTGATTCTGTCTGATGTACTTTCACAATCTCTCTTCAATTCCATTTTGAAGTGCTT
TAAACCCGAAAGGTTGAGAAAAATGCGAGCGCTCAAATATTTGTATTGTGTTCGTTGAGTGACCCAACAA
AAAGAGGAAACTTTATTGTGCCGCCAAGAAAAAAGTCTCACTGAATCTCAAATATTTTATTAGAAAACAC
CAACAATTTAGATATTTCTGTATCCACGGTTGGCGTTGACAGCCTCTGATGGTGGAGACTTGTCTGGGCA
CTGGCAGTACTCGGCATCCTTTCCTGGTCTTCCGTCTGGTCCAGTCTCTCCCTGGGTTCCGTCTGGTCCT
TGACGTCCTTGCTTTCCAGATGGTCCTTCTGGTCCAACGGTTCCTGGCTCTCCTGGTGGTCCGTGAAGAC
CGTTCTGTCCAGCTGGTCCTGTTGGTCCTTGATCTCCTCTTGGTCCCTTTGGTCCTGGTCTTCCGATTGG
ATGCTCGGCGTCGCGTCCCTTCTCTCCTGGTGGTCCTGGCTCTCCGATCTTTCCGATTTGACCGGATGAT
CCTTGCTCTCCTGGATGTCCTGGTTGTCCATCTCTTCCTGGGTTTCCATTTTGTCCTCTTGGTCCTGGAA
GTCCACGTGGTCCTGGTCTTCCAAGAGCTCCTGGTGGTCCAACTGGTCCTTGTGGGCAAGTGAAGCATCC
GACAGACTCGCGTTGTGGAGCGATATCATCAGCTCCAACTCCTGGAACACCGTCAAGTCCTGGAACTCCG
TCGAGTCCTGGAACTCCTGGAACTCCCTTTGGTCCGGATGGTCCAGCTGGGCACTTGTTATCAGCATTGC
AGTTGCAGGTTGGTCCATTTCCATTGGCTCCATTTGGAGTCTTTGGCTGGTTGAAGACTGGTGGAACTGC
TGGTGGTTGACCTGGTGGAGCAGATGGGGATCCATCAGCATGTGGAGTTGGGGTAGCGTTGGTCTCTTCA
TATTGACAACGGACACGCTTGCTAGATCTTCCGATGACAACTATGTCCTTCCACAATCCATTGGTAGATT
GCTAGAAAATTAAAAATTATTTAAAATTCAAAATATAATTTAACTCACTCTGAACACATTCATCTCGGTA
TCAAGCTTCTCTCTGAATCCATCAACCTCCGAGTAGATGGTTGACATGGTCATGAAGCATACCATAAGAG
TGGCGACAGTGACCGAAGCCGTCACATAACACGCAAGTTTTACAGACATCTCTGAAATTATCAAATTTAG
GATTTCAAAATAATTCGGCCAAAGAAATGTAACTCACCTAGTCTTCGAGAAGCAGAGACTTGTCGATTTC
CTACCGGATTCGTCTCCTTTTATTAGGAAATCTTTCCGCAAGTTTTCAAGTTTTTTTTGTTTTTTTTTTA
CATTACCGACGAGACAGTGTGCGAGACGCAGAGACGATAAAAGACTGGATAAGAACGGGAGATAAGGAGT
ACGGATGTAGGTGAGGAATGTGGCCGAAAGGACAGATGGGCTTTATTCGGGAAGATTGGTTGGGAAATGA
ACCAGAGAAGAATGACTGAATAAAGTTGTTGAAACTTGGTGAGAATGGAAGATAGACAATCGAGGGCAGC
TAGTTTCCTTCCTCCTCTATATATTTTTATGTTTTCTTTTAAACCTTCCTCCATATTTCTGAATTGAATG
TTGTTGCATATTGTGTGTCCTTATTTCATTTCCATCATCCTTTTGTGTGTTTCCCCCTTCCACCAATTCC
CCCCACGTCCTAATGAAATGAAAGCGAGAAGATAAATAAACTTGCACATTGTGTTCAGATGAGAGGAGCG
GAATACGAATTGGGAGACGGAAAGAGAAAAAAAAATGTTTAGATTTGGATTGAATTAATTTTTTAGAAAG
CAAGAAAAAAAACACAAAGAGAATAAATAAATAATAGGAAAAAAAACAAATATTCAGTATTTAAAATTTG
AAAATTCAACGACGTTGGCGTCGATCATCCTTAGAGGTCCTCCTCGGAGATAAGCTTTTGCTCTCCCTGA
AAATAACTTCGTATAATGTATGCTATACGAAGTTATTTTAAACTTACCTTTCCGGATTGAAAGTACAGAT
TCTCCTTGTAGAGCTCGTCCATTCCGTTGAGCTTGTGTCCGAGCTTGGATGGGAGGTCGCAGTAACGGGC
GACGGCGACCTCGTGTTGCTCGACGTAGGTCTCCTTGTCGGCCTCCTTGATACGCTCGAGACGGTGGTCG
ACGTAGTAGACTCCTGGCATCTTGAGGTTCTTGGCTGGCTTCTGAAAATTTAAATCAGATTAGTTAGTTA
GTAAAATCATGTTTAAACTTACCTTGGAACGGTAGGTGGTCTTGAAGTTGCAGATGAGGTGTCCTCCTCC
GACGAGCTTGAGGGCCATGTCGGTACGTCCCTCGAGTCCTCCGTCGGCTGGGTAGAGCATCTCGGTGTTG
GCCTCCCATCCGAGGGTCTTCTTTTGCATGACTGGTCCGTTGGATGGGAAGTTGACTCCACGGATCTGAA
AATTTAAATATGTATGGTTAGTTAGTACCGAACTGTTTAAACTTACCTTGACGTTGTAGATGAGGCATCC
GTCTTGGAGGGAGGTGTCTTGGGTGGCGGTGAGGACTCCTCCGTCCTCGTAGGTGGTGACACGCTCCCAG
GTGAATCCCTCTGGGAAGGATTGCTTGAAGAAGTCTGGGATTCCTTGGGTGTGGTTGATGAAGGTACGGG
ATCCGTACATGAAGGAGGTGGCGAGGATGTCGAAGGCGAATGGGAGTGGTCCTCCCTCGACGACCTGAAA
ATTTAAATAATCAGGGTTAGTTAGTATATATATGTTTAAACTTACCTTGATACGCATGGTTTGGGTTCCC
TCGTATGGCTTTCCCTCTCCCTCGGAGGTGCACTTGAAGTGGTGGTTGTTGACGGTTCCCTCCATGTAGA
GCTTCATGTGCATGTTCTCCTTGATGAGCTCCTCTCCCTTGGAGACCATCGATGCTCCTGAGGCTCCCGA
TGCTCCCTAGGTCGACCTGCAGACTGGCTGTGTATAAGGGAGCCTGACATTTATATTCCCCAGAACATCA
GGTTAATGGCGTTTTTGATGTCATTTTCGCGGTGGCTGAGATCAGCCACTTCTTCCCCGATAACGGAGAC
CGGCACACTGGCCATATCGGTGGTCATCATGCGCCAGCTTTCATCCCCGATATGCACCACCGGGTAAAGT
TCACGGGGGACTTTATCTGACAGCAGACGTGCACTGGCCAGGGGGATCACCATCCGTCGCCCGGGCGTGT
CAATAATATCACTCTGTACATCCACAAACAGACGATAACGGCTCTCTCTTTTATAGGTGTAAACCTTAAA
CTGCATTTCACCAGCCCCTGTTCTCGTCGGCAAAAGAGCCGTTCATTTCAATAAACCGGGCGACCTCAGC
CATCCCTTCCTGATTTTCCGCTTTCCAGCGTTCGGCACGCAGACGACGGGCTTCATTCTGCATGGTTGTG
CTTACCGAACCGGAGATATTGACATCATATATGCCTTGAGCAACTGATAGCTGTCGCTGTCAACTGTCAC
TGTAATACGCTGCTTCATAGCATACCTCTTTTTGACATACTTCGGGTAACTAGTGCCGGCGACTGGCCGT
CGTTTTACAACGTCGTGACTGGGAAAACCCTGGCGTTACCCAACTTAATCGCCTTGCAGCACATCCCCCT
TTCGCCAGCTGGCGTAATAGCGAAGAGGCCCGCACCGATCGCCCTTCCCAACAGTTGCGCAGCCTGAATG
GCGAATGGCGCCTGATGCGGTATTTTCTCCTTACGCATCTGTGCGGTATTTCACACCGCATATGGTGCAC
TCTCAGTACAATCTGCTCTGATGCCGCATAGTTAAGCCAGCCCCGACACCCGCCAACACCCGCTGACGCG
CCCTGACGGGCTTGTCTGCTCCCGGCATCCGCTTACAGACAAGCTGTGACCGTCTCCGGGAGCTGCATGT
GTCAGAGGTTTTCACCGTCATCACCGAAACGCGCGAGACGAAAGGGCCTCGTGATACGCCTATTTTTATA
GGTTAATGTCATGATAATAATGGTTTCTTAGACGTCAGGTGGCACTTTTCGGGGAAATGTGCGCGGAACC
CCTATTTGTTTATTTTTCTAAATACATTCAAATATGTATCCGCTCATGAGACAATAACCCTGATAAATGC
TTCAATAATATTGAAAAAGGAAGAGTATGAGTATTCAACATTTCCGTGTCGCCCTTATTCCCTTTTTTGC
GGCATTTTGCCTTCCTGTTTTTGCTCACCCAGAAACGCTGGTGAAAGTAAAAGATGCTGAAGATCAGTTG
GGTGCACGAGTGGGTTACATCGAACTGGATCTCAACAGCGGTAAGATCCTTGAGAGTTTTCGCCCCGAAG
AACGTTTTCCAATGATGAGCACTTTTAAAGTTCTGCTATGTGGCGCGGTATTATCCCGTATTGACGCCGG
GCAAGAGCAACTCGGTCGCCGCATACACTATTCTCAGAATGACTTGGTTGAGTACTCACCAGTCACAGAA
AAGCATCTTACGGATGGCATGACAGTAAGAGAATTATGCAGTGCTGCCATAACCATGAGTGATAACACTG
CGGCCAACTTACTTCTGACAACGATCGGAGGACCGAAGGAGCTAACCGCTTTTTTGCACAACATGGGGGA
TCATGTAACTCGCCTTGATCGTTGGGAACCGGAGCTGAATGAAGCCATACCAAACGACGAGCGTGACACC
ACGATGCCTGTAGCAATGGCAACAACGTTGCGCAAACTATTAACTGGCGAACTACTTACTCTAGCTTCCC
GGCAACAATTAATAGACTGGATGGAGGCGGATAAAGTTGCAGGACCACTTCTGCGCTCGGCCCTTCCGGC
TGGCTGGTTTATTGCTGATAAATCTGGAGCCGGTGAGCGTGGGTCTCGCGGTATCATTGCAGCACTGGGG
CCAGATGGTAAGCCCTCCCGTATCGTAGTTATCTACACGACGGGGAGTCAGGCAACTATGGATGAACGAA
ATAGACAGATCGCTGAGATAGGTGCCTCACTGATTAAGCATTGGTAACTGTCAGACCAAGTTTACTCATA
TATACTTTAGATTGATTTAAAACTTCATTTTTAATTTAAAAGGATCTAGGTGAAGATCCTTTTTGATAAT
CTCATGACCAAAATCCCTTAACGTGAGTTTTCGTTCCACTGAGCGTCAGACCCCGTAGAAAAGATCAAAG
GATCTTCTTGAGATCCTTTTTTTCTGCGCGTAATCTGCTGCTTGCAAACAAAAAAACCACCGCTACCAGC
GGTGGTTTGTTTGCCGGATCAAGAGCTACCAACTCTTTTTCCGAAGGTAACTGGCTTCAGCAGAGCGCAG
ATACCAAATACTGTTCTTCTAGTGTAGCCGTAGTTAGGCCACCACTTCAAGAACTCTGTAGCACCGCCTA
CATACCTCGCTCTGCTAATCCTGTTACCAGTGGCTGCTGCCAGTGGCGATAAGTCGTGTCTTACCGGGTT
GGACTCAAGACGATAGTTACCGGATAAGGCGCAGCGGTCGGGCTGAACGGGGGGTTCGTGCACACAGCCC
AGCTTGGAGCGAACGACCTACACCGAACTGAGATACCTACAGCGTGAGCTATGAGAAAGCGCCACGCTTC
CCGAAGGGAGAAAGGCGGACAGGTATCCGGTAAGCGGCAGGGTCGGAACAGGAGAGCGCACGAGGGAGCT
TCCAGGGGGAAACGCCTGGTATCTTTATAGTCCTGTCGGGTTTCGCCACCTCTGACTTGAGCGTCGATTT
TTGTGATGCTCGTCAGGGGGGCGGAGCCTATGGAAAAACGCCAGCAACGCGGCCTTTTTACGGTTCCTGG
CCTTTTGCTGGCCTTTTGCTCACATGTTCTTTCCTGCGTTATCCCCTGATTCTGTGGATAACCGTATTAC
CGCCTTTGAGTGAGCTGATACCGCTCGCCGCAGCCGAACGACCGAGCGCAGCGAGTCAGTGAGCGAGGAA
GCGGAAGAGCGCCCAATACGCAAACCGCCTCTCCCCGCGCGTTGGCCGATTCATTAATG
